LOCUS       Exported 4004 bp ds-DNA circular SYN 12-MAY-2021
DEFINITION  Expresses ShadowY in mammalian cells.
ACCESSION   .
VERSION     .
KEYWORDS    CMV-ShadowY
SOURCE      synthetic DNA construct
  ORGANISM  synthetic DNA construct
REFERENCE   1 (bases 1 to 4004)
  AUTHORS   Murakoshi H, Shibata ACE
  TITLE     ShadowY: a dark yellow fluorescent protein for FLIM-based FRET
            measurement.
  JOURNAL   Sci Rep. 2017 Jul 28;7(1):6791. doi: 10.1038/s41598-017-07002-4.
  PUBMED    28754922
REFERENCE   2 (bases 1 to 4004)
  AUTHORS   .
  TITLE     Direct Submission
  JOURNAL   Exported May 12, 2021 from SnapGene Server 1.1.58
            http://www.snapgene.com
FEATURES             Location/Qualifiers
     source          1..4004
                     /organism="synthetic DNA construct"
                     /mol_type="other DNA"
     enhancer        1..304
                     /label=CMV enhancer
                     /note="human cytomegalovirus immediate early enhancer"
     promoter        305..508
                     /label=CMV promoter
                     /note="human cytomegalovirus (CMV) immediate early
                     promoter"
     primer_bind     459..479
                     /label=CMV-F
                     /note="Human CMV immediate early promoter, forward primer"
     regulatory      547..556
                     /regulatory_class="other"
                     /note="vertebrate consensus sequence for strong initiation
                     of translation (Kozak, 1987)"
     primer_bind     complement(598..619)
                     /label=EGFP-N
                     /note="EGFP, reverse primer"
     primer_bind     complement(859..878)
                     /label=EXFP-R
                     /note="For distinguishing EGFP variants, reverse primer"
     primer_bind     1206..1227
                     /label=EGFP-C
                     /note="EGFP, forward primer"
     misc_feature    1270..1335
                     /label=MCS
                     /note="multiple cloning site"
     polyA_signal    1460..1581
                     /label=SV40 poly(A) signal
                     /note="SV40 polyadenylation signal"
     primer_bind     complement(1497..1516)
                     /label=SV40pA-R
                     /note="SV40 polyA, reverse primer"
     primer_bind     1551..1570
                     /label=EBV-rev
                     /note="SV40 polyA terminator, reverse primer"
     rep_origin      1588..2043
                     /direction=RIGHT
                     /label=f1 ori
                     /note="f1 bacteriophage origin of replication; arrow
                     indicates direction of (+) strand synthesis"
     primer_bind     complement(1675..1694)
                     /label=F1ori-R
                     /note="F1 origin, reverse primer"
     primer_bind     1885..1906
                     /label=F1ori-F
                     /note="F1 origin, forward primer"
     promoter        2099..2203
                     /gene="bla"
                     /label=AmpR promoter
     CDS             2204..3064
                     /codon_start=1
                     /gene="bla"
                     /product="beta-lactamase"
                     /label=AmpR
                     /note="confers resistance to ampicillin, carbenicillin, and
                     related antibiotics"
                     /translation="MSIQHFRVALIPFFAAFCLPVFAHPETLVKVKDAEDQLGARVGYI
                     ELDLNSGKILESFRPEERFPMMSTFKVLLCGAVLSRIDAGQEQLGRRIHYSQNDLVEYS
                     PVTEKHLTDGMTVRELCSAAITMSDNTAANLLLTTIGGPKELTAFLHNMGDHVTRLDRW
                     EPELNEAIPNDERDTTMPVAMATTLRKLLTGELLTLASRQQLIDWMEADKVAGPLLRSA
                     LPAGWFIADKSGAGERGSRGIIAALGPDGKPSRIVVIYTTGSQATMDERNRQIAEIGAS
                     LIKHW"
     primer_bind     complement(2422..2441)
                     /label=Amp-R
                     /note="Ampicillin resistance gene, reverse primer"
     rep_origin      3235..3823
                     /direction=RIGHT
                     /label=ori
                     /note="high-copy-number ColE1/pMB1/pBR322/pUC origin of
                     replication"
     primer_bind     3724..3743
                     /label=pBR322ori-F
                     /note="pBR322 origin, forward primer"
ORIGIN
        1 cgttacataa cttacggtaa atggcccgcc tggctgaccg cccaacgacc cccgcccatt
       61 gacgtcaata atgacgtatg ttcccatagt aacgccaata gggactttcc attgacgtca
      121 atgggtggag tatttacggt aaactgccca cttggcagta catcaagtgt atcatatgcc
      181 aagtacgccc cctattgacg tcaatgacgg taaatggccc gcctggcatt atgcccagta
      241 catgacctta tgggactttc ctacttggca gtacatctac gtattagtca tcgctattac
      301 catggtgatg cggttttggc agtacatcaa tgggcgtgga tagcggtttg actcacgggg
      361 atttccaagt ctccacccca ttgacgtcaa tgggagtttg ttttggcacc aaaatcaacg
      421 ggactttcca aaatgtcgta acaactccgc cccattgacg caaatgggcg gtaggcgtgt
      481 acggtgggag gtctatataa gcagagctgg tttagtgaac cgtcagatcc gctagcgcta
      541 ccggtcgcca ccatggtgag caagggcgag gagctgttca ccggggtggt gcccatcctg
      601 gtcgagctgg acggcgacgt aaacggccac aagttcagcg tgtccggcga gggcgagggc
      661 gatgccacct acggcaagct gaccctgaag ctcatctgca ccaccggcaa gctgcccgtg
      721 ccctggccca ccctcgtgac caccttcggc tacggcctga tgtgcttcgc gcgctatcca
      781 gaccacatga agcagcacga cttcttcaag tccgccatgc ccgaaggcta cgtccaggag
      841 cgcaccatct tcttcaagga cgacggcaac tacaagaccc gcgccgaggt gaagttcgag
      901 ggcgacaccc tggtgaaccg catcgagctg aagggcatcg acttcaagga ggacggcaac
      961 atcctggggc acaagctcga gtacgcttgg cccgtggtga atgtctatat catggccgac
     1021 aagcagaaga acggcatcaa ggtgaacttc tctatctatc ataacatcga ggacggcagc
     1081 gtgcagctcg ccgaccacta ccagcagaac acccccatcg gcgacgggcc cgtgctgctg
     1141 cccgacaacc actacctgag ctactcggct aagctgagca aagaccccaa cgagaagcgc
     1201 gatcacatgg tcctgctgga gttcgtgacc gccgccggga tcactctcgg catggacgag
     1261 ctgtacaagt ccggactcag atctcgagct caagcttcga attctgcagt cgacggtacc
     1321 gcgggcccgg gatcctaagc ggccgcgaca ctagatcata atcagccata ccacatttgt
     1381 agaggtttta cttgctttaa aaaacctccc acacctcccc ctgaacctga aacataaaat
     1441 gaatgcaatt gttgttgtta acttgtttat tgcagcttat aatggttaca aataaagcaa
     1501 tagcatcaca aatttcacaa ataaagcatt tttttcactg cattctagtt gtggtttgtc
     1561 caaactcatc aatgtatctt aacgcnnnnn nnnnnnnnnn nnnnnnnnnn nnnnnnnnnn
     1621 nnnnnnnnnn nnnnnnnnnn nnnnnnnnnn nnnnnnnnnn nnnnnnnnnn nnnnnnnnnn
     1681 nnnnnnnnnn nnnnnnnnnn nnnnnnnnnn ncnnnnnnnn nnnnnnnnnn nnnnnnnnnn
     1741 nnnnnnnnnn nnnnnnnnnn nnnnnnnnnn nnnnnnnnnn nnnnnnnnnn nnnnnnnnnn
     1801 nnnannnnnn nnnnnnnnnn nnnnnnnnnn nnnnnnnnnn nnnnnnnnnn nnncctttga
     1861 cgttggagtc cacgttcttt aatagtggac tcttgttcca aactggaaca acactcaacc
     1921 ctatctcggt ctattctttt gatttataag ggattttgcc gatttcggcc tattggttaa
     1981 aaaatgagct gatttaacaa aaatttaacg cgaattttaa caaaatatta acgcttacaa
     2041 tttcctctag ataataatgg tttcttagac gtcaggtggc acttttcggg gaaatgtgcg
     2101 cggaacccct atttgtttat ttttctaaat acattcaaat atgtatccgc tcatgagaca
     2161 ataaccctga taaatgcttc aataatattg aaaaaggaag agtatgagta ttcaacattt
     2221 ccgtgtcgcc cttattccct tttttgcggc attttgcctt cctgtttttg ctcacccaga
     2281 aacgctggtg aaagtaaaag atgctgaaga tcagttgggt gcacgagtgg gttacatcga
     2341 actggatctc aacagcggta agatccttga gagttttcgc cccgaagaac gttttccaat
     2401 gatgagcact tttaaagttc tgctatgtgg cgcggtatta tcccgtattg acgccgggca
     2461 agagcaactc ggtcgccgca tacactattc tcagaatgac ttggttgagt actcaccagt
     2521 cacagaaaag catcttacgg atggcatgac agtaagagaa ttatgcagtg ctgccataac
     2581 catgagtgat aacactgcgg ccaacttact tctgacaacg atcggaggac cgaaggagct
     2641 aaccgctttt ttgcacaaca tgggggatca tgtaactcgc cttgatcgtt gggaaccgga
     2701 gctgaatgaa gccataccaa acgacgagcg tgacaccacg atgcctgtag caatggcaac
     2761 aacgttgcgc aaactattaa ctggcgaact acttactcta gcttcccggc aacaactgat
     2821 agactggatg gaggcggata aagttgcagg accacttctg cgctcggccc ttccggctgg
     2881 ctggtttatt gctgataaat ctggagccgg tgagcgtggg tctcgcggta tcattgcagc
     2941 actggggcca gatggtaagc cctcccgtat cgtagttatc tacacgacgg ggagtcaggc
     3001 aactatggat gaacgaaata gacagatcgc tgagataggt gcctcactga ttaagcattg
     3061 gtaactgtca gaccaagttt actcatatat actttagatt gatttaaaac ttcattttta
     3121 atttaaaagg atctaggtga agatcctttt tgataatctc atgaccaaaa tcccttaacg
     3181 tgagttttcg ttccactgag cgtcagaccc cgtagaaaag atcaaaggat cttcttgaga
     3241 tccttttttt ctgcgcgtaa tctgctgctt gcaaacaaaa aaaccaccgc taccagcggt
     3301 ggtttgtttg ccggatcaag agctaccaac tctttttccg aaggtaactg gcttcagcag
     3361 agcgcagata ccaaatactg ttcttctagt gtagccgtag ttaggccacc acttcaagaa
     3421 ctctgtagca ccgcctacat acctcgctct gctaatcctg ttaccagtgg ctgctgccag
     3481 tggcgataag tcgtgtctta ccgggttgga ctcaagacga tagttaccgg ataaggcgca
     3541 gcggtcgggc tgaacggggg gttcgtgcac acagcccagc ttggagcgaa cgacctacac
     3601 cgaactgaga tacctacagc gtgagctatg agaaagcgcc acgcttcccg aagggagaaa
     3661 ggcggacagg tatccggtaa gcggcagggt cggaacagga gagcgcacga gggagcttcc
     3721 agggggaaac gcctggtatc tttatagtcc tgtcgggttt cgccacctct gacttgagcg
     3781 tcgatttttg tgatgctcgt caggggggcg gagcctatgg aaaaacgcca gcaacgcggc
     3841 ctttttacgg ttcctggcct tttgctggcc ttttgctcac atggctcgac agatcccctg
     3901 cgttatcccc tgattctgtg gataaccgta ttaccgccat gcattagtta ttaatagtaa
     3961 tcaattacgg ggtcattagt tcatagccca tatatggagt tccg
//
