>Addgene plasmid #104621 | CMV-ShadowY | depositor full sequence | sequence record 198459 | CMV-ShadowY sequence 4004 bps
TTCCCTGCGTTATCCCCTGATTCTGTGGATAACCGTATTACCGCCATGCATTAGTTATTAATAGTAATCA
ATTACGGGGTCATTAGTTCATAGCCCATATATGGAGTTCCGCGTTACATAACTTACGGTAAATGGCCCGC
CTGGCTGACCGCCCAACGACCCCCGCCCATTGACGTCAATAATGACGTATGTTCCCATAGTAACGCCAAT
AGGGACTTTCCATTGACGTCAATGGGTGGAGTATTTACGGTAAACTGCCCACTTGGCAGTACATCAAGTG
TATCATATGCCAAGTACGCCCCCTATTGACGTCAATGACGGTAAATGGCCCGCCTGGCATTATGCCCAGT
ACATGACCTTATGGGACTTTCCTACTTGGCAGTACATCTACGTATTAGTCATCGCTATTACCATGGTGAT
GCGGTTTTGGCAGTACATCAATGGGCGTGGATAGCGGTTTGACTCACGGGGATTTCCAAGTCTCCACCCC
ATTGACGTCAATGGGAGTTTGTTTTGGCACCAAAATCAACGGGACTTTCCAAAATGTCGTAACAACTCCG
CCCCATTGACGCAAATGGGCGGTAGGCGTGTACGGTGGGAGGTCTATATAAGCAGAGCTGGTTTAGTGAA
CCGTCAGATCCGCTAGCGCTACCGGTCGCCACCATGGTGAGCAAGGGCGAGGAGCTGTTCACCGGGGTGG
TGCCCATCCTGGTCGAGCTGGACGGCGACGTAAACGGCCACAAGTTCAGCGTGTCCGGCGAGGGCGAGGG
CGATGCCACCTACGGCAAGCTGACCCTGAAGCTCATCTGCACCACCGGCAAGCTGCCCGTGCCCTGGCCC
ACCCTCGTGACCACCTTCGGCTACGGCCTGATGTGCTTCGCGCGCTATCCAGACCACATGAAGCAGCACG
ACTTCTTCAAGTCCGCCATGCCCGAAGGCTACGTCCAGGAGCGCACCATCTTCTTCAAGGACGACGGCAA
CTACAAGACCCGCGCCGAGGTGAAGTTCGAGGGCGACACCCTGGTGAACCGCATCGAGCTGAAGGGCATC
GACTTCAAGGAGGACGGCAACATCCTGGGGCACAAGCTCGAGTACGCTTGGCCCGTGGTGAATGTCTATA
TCATGGCCGACAAGCAGAAGAACGGCATCAAGGTGAACTTCTCTATCTATCATAACATCGAGGACGGCAG
CGTGCAGCTCGCCGACCACTACCAGCAGAACACCCCCATCGGCGACGGGCCCGTGCTGCTGCCCGACAAC
CACTACCTGAGCTACTCGGCTAAGCTGAGCAAAGACCCCAACGAGAAGCGCGATCACATGGTCCTGCTGG
AGTTCGTGACCGCCGCCGGGATCACTCTCGGCATGGACGAGCTGTACAAGTCCGGACTCAGATCTCGAGC
TCAAGCTTCGAATTCTGCAGTCGACGGTACCGCGGGCCCGGGATCCTAAGCGGCCGCGACACTAGATCAT
AATCAGCCATACCACATTTGTAGAGGTTTTACTTGCTTTAAAAAACCTCCCACACCTCCCCCTGAACCTG
AAACATAAAATGAATGCAATTGTTGTTGTTAACTTGTTTATTGCAGCTTATAATGGTTACAAATAAAGCA
ATAGCATCACAAATTTCACAAATAAAGCATTTTTTTCACTGCATTCTAGTTGTGGTTTGTCCAAACTCAT
CAATGTATCTTAACGC
[126 nt withheld, positions 1697-1822]
C
[91 nt withheld, positions 1824-1914]
A
[49 nt withheld, positions 1916-1964]
CCTTTGACGTTGGAGTCCACGTTCTTTAATAGTGGACTCTTGTTCCAAACTGGAACAACACTCAACCCTA
TCTCGGTCTATTCTTTTGATTTATAAGGGATTTTGCCGATTTCGGCCTATTGGTTAAAAAATGAGCTGAT
TTAACAAAAATTTAACGCGAATTTTAACAAAATATTAACGCTTACAATTTCCTCTAGATAATAATGGTTT
CTTAGACGTCAGGTGGCACTTTTCGGGGAAATGTGCGCGGAACCCCTATTTGTTTATTTTTCTAAATACA
TTCAAATATGTATCCGCTCATGAGACAATAACCCTGATAAATGCTTCAATAATATTGAAAAAGGAAGAGT
ATGAGTATTCAACATTTCCGTGTCGCCCTTATTCCCTTTTTTGCGGCATTTTGCCTTCCTGTTTTTGCTC
ACCCAGAAACGCTGGTGAAAGTAAAAGATGCTGAAGATCAGTTGGGTGCACGAGTGGGTTACATCGAACT
GGATCTCAACAGCGGTAAGATCCTTGAGAGTTTTCGCCCCGAAGAACGTTTTCCAATGATGAGCACTTTT
AAAGTTCTGCTATGTGGCGCGGTATTATCCCGTATTGACGCCGGGCAAGAGCAACTCGGTCGCCGCATAC
ACTATTCTCAGAATGACTTGGTTGAGTACTCACCAGTCACAGAAAAGCATCTTACGGATGGCATGACAGT
AAGAGAATTATGCAGTGCTGCCATAACCATGAGTGATAACACTGCGGCCAACTTACTTCTGACAACGATC
GGAGGACCGAAGGAGCTAACCGCTTTTTTGCACAACATGGGGGATCATGTAACTCGCCTTGATCGTTGGG
AACCGGAGCTGAATGAAGCCATACCAAACGACGAGCGTGACACCACGATGCCTGTAGCAATGGCAACAAC
GTTGCGCAAACTATTAACTGGCGAACTACTTACTCTAGCTTCCCGGCAACAACTGATAGACTGGATGGAG
GCGGATAAAGTTGCAGGACCACTTCTGCGCTCGGCCCTTCCGGCTGGCTGGTTTATTGCTGATAAATCTG
GAGCCGGTGAGCGTGGGTCTCGCGGTATCATTGCAGCACTGGGGCCAGATGGTAAGCCCTCCCGTATCGT
AGTTATCTACACGACGGGGAGTCAGGCAACTATGGATGAACGAAATAGACAGATCGCTGAGATAGGTGCC
TCACTGATTAAGCATTGGTAACTGTCAGACCAAGTTTACTCATATATACTTTAGATTGATTTAAAACTTC
ATTTTTAATTTAAAAGGATCTAGGTGAAGATCCTTTTTGATAATCTCATGACCAAAATCCCTTAACGTGA
GTTTTCGTTCCACTGAGCGTCAGACCCCGTAGAAAAGATCAAAGGATCTTCTTGAGATCCTTTTTTTCTG
CGCGTAATCTGCTGCTTGCAAACAAAAAAACCACCGCTACCAGCGGTGGTTTGTTTGCCGGATCAAGAGC
TACCAACTCTTTTTCCGAAGGTAACTGGCTTCAGCAGAGCGCAGATACCAAATACTGTTCTTCTAGTGTA
GCCGTAGTTAGGCCACCACTTCAAGAACTCTGTAGCACCGCCTACATACCTCGCTCTGCTAATCCTGTTA
CCAGTGGCTGCTGCCAGTGGCGATAAGTCGTGTCTTACCGGGTTGGACTCAAGACGATAGTTACCGGATA
AGGCGCAGCGGTCGGGCTGAACGGGGGGTTCGTGCACACAGCCCAGCTTGGAGCGAACGACCTACACCGA
ACTGAGATACCTACAGCGTGAGCTATGAGAAAGCGCCACGCTTCCCGAAGGGAGAAAGGCGGACAGGTAT
CCGGTAAGCGGCAGGGTCGGAACAGGAGAGCGCACGAGGGAGCTTCCAGGGGGAAACGCCTGGTATCTTT
ATAGTCCTGTCGGGTTTCGCCACCTCTGACTTGAGCGTCGATTTTTGTGATGCTCGTCAGGGGGGCGGAG
CCTATGGAAAAACGCCAGCAACGCGGCCTTTTTACGGTTCCTGGCCTTTTGCTGGCCTTTTGCTCACATG
GCTCGACAGA
Features (pLannotate 1.2.2; 11 found; start..end, strand, type, name):
     10..44      +  rep_origin     RSF ori (fragment): Plasmids containing the RSF 1030 origin of replication can be propagated in E. coli cells that contain additional plasmids with compatible origins.
    112..415     +  enhancer       CMV enhancer: human cytomegalovirus immediate early enhancer
    416..619     +  promoter       CMV promoter: human cytomegalovirus (CMV) immediate early promoter
    664..1380    +  CDS            mCitrine: mCitrine is a basic (constitutively fluorescent) yellow fluorescent protein published in 2001, derived from Aequorea victoria.
   1381..1446    +  misc_feature   MCS: multiple cloning site
   1465..1548    +  CDS            large T antigen (fragment): large T antigen from SV40 (simian virus 40)
   1571..1692    +  polyA_signal   SV40 poly(A) signal: SV40 polyadenylation signal
   1699..2127    +  rep_origin     f1 ori (sequence partly withheld): f1 bacteriophage origin of replication; arrow indicates direction of (+) strand synthesis
   2210..2314    +  promoter       AmpR promoter: bla
   2315..3175    +  CDS            AmpR: β-lactamase; bla; confers resistance to ampicillin, carbenicillin, and related antibiotics
   3346..3934    +  rep_origin     ori: high-copy-number ColE1/pMB1/pBR322/pUC origin of replication
