[The description below was written by a language model from this plasmid's Addgene catalogue record, the feature table of its GenBank file and pLannotate feature annotations shown in this document.]
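Description:
CMV-ShadowY is a 4,004 bp mammalian expression plasmid built on a customized backbone whose layout resembles the C-terminal-fusion style fluorescent protein vectors. It is maintained in E. coli through a high-copy ColE1/pUC-type origin and selected with ampicillin via the bla (beta-lactamase) gene under its own promoter. An f1 bacteriophage origin is also present, which in principle permits single-stranded DNA production. No mammalian selection marker is annotated, so the plasmid appears suited to transient transfection.

The payload is a 717 bp open reading frame encoding ShadowY, an Aequorea victoria-derived yellow fluorescent protein variant, inserted between AgeI and BsrGI sites. Transcription is driven by the human cytomegalovirus immediate-early enhancer and promoter, a Kozak consensus precedes the start codon, and an SV40 polyadenylation signal terminates the transcript. Automated annotation labels the coding region as mCitrine, which reflects sequence similarity to that YFP family member rather than the actual identity of the insert; the GenBank table does not annotate the coding sequence at all, showing only EGFP-family primer sites across it. A multiple cloning site lies immediately downstream of the fluorescent protein, so a gene of interest could be fused to the C-terminus of ShadowY. The two feature tables describe the same sequence with coordinates offset by about 111 bp, and a short hit to an RSF origin and an SV40 large T fragment near the poly(A) region are likely incidental matches.

According to the associated publication title, ShadowY is a dark yellow fluorescent protein intended for FLIM-based FRET measurements, and this plasmid provides it for expression in mammalian cells.
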