Addgene plasmid #104621: CMV-ShadowY
Purpose: Expresses ShadowY in mammalian cells
Depositing lab: Hideji Murakoshi. Depositing organization: National Institute for Physiological Sciences. Publication: ShadowY: a dark yellow fluorescent protein for FLIM-based FRET measurement. Murakoshi H, Shibata ACE. Sci Rep. 2017 Jul 28;7(1):6791. doi: 10.1038/s41598-017-07002-4. PubMed 28754922.
Backbone
  Vector backbone: Customized Vector
  Backbone size w/o insert (bp): 3290
  Total vector size (bp): 4004
  Vector type: Mammalian Expression
Growth in bacteria
  Bacterial resistance: Ampicillin, 100 μg/mL
  Growth temperature: 37°C
  Growth strain: DH5alpha
  Copy number: Unknown
Gene/Insert
  Gene/Insert name: ShadowY
  Species: Aequorea victoria (jellyfish)
  Insert size (bp): 717
  Promoter: CMV
  Cloning method: Restriction Enzyme; 5′ cloning site AgeI (unknown if destroyed); 3′ cloning site BsrGI (unknown if destroyed)
  Sequencing primers: 5′ CMV-F CGCAAATGGGCGGTAGGCGTG
Terms and licenses: Academic/Nonprofit Terms; Industry Terms
How to cite: CMV-ShadowY was a gift from Hideji Murakoshi (Addgene plasmid # 104621 ; http://n2t.net/addgene:104621 ; RRID:Addgene_104621)
